>Addgene plasmid #228362 | 783-Rx-Dual: Combinatorial RfxCas13d gRNA and array cloning backbone | addgene full sequence | sequence record 457033 | Addgene NGS Result
ATGGATCTGTCTCTGTCTCTCTCTCCACCTTCTTCTTCTATTCCTTCGGGCCTGTCGGGTCCCCTCGGGG
TTGGGAGGTGGGTCTGAAACGATAATGGTGAATATCCCTGCCTAACTCTATTCACTATAGAAAGTACAGC
AAAAACTATTCTTAAACCTACCAAGCCTCCTACTATCATTATGAATAATTTTATATACCACAGCCAATTT
GTTATGTTAAACCAATTCCACAAACTTGCCCATTTATCTAATTCCAATAATTCTTGTTCATTCTTTTCTT
GCTGGTTTTGCGATTCTTCAATTAAGGAGTGTATTAAGCTTGTGTAATTGTTAATTTCTCTGTCCCACTC
CATCCAGGTCGTGTGATTCCAAATCTGTTCCAGAGATTTATTACTCCAACTAGCATTCCAAGGCACAGCA
GTGGTGCAAATGAGTTTTCCAGAGCAACCCCAAATCCCCAGGAGCTGTTGATCCTTTAGGTATCTTTCCA
CAGCCAGGATTCTTGCCTGGAGCTGCTTGATGCCCCAGACTGTGAGTTGCAACAGATGCTGTTGCGCCTC
AATAGCCCTCAGCAAATTGTTCTGCTGCTGCACTATACCAGACAATAATTGTCTGGCCTGTACCGTCAGC
GTCATTGACGCTGCGCCCATAGTGCTTCCTGCTGCTCCCAAGAACCCAAGGAACAAAGCTCCTATTCCCA
CTGCTCTTTTTTCTCTCTGCACCACTCTTCTCTTTGCCTTGGTGGGTGCTACTCCTAATGGTTCAATTTT
TACTACTTTATATTTATATAATTCACTTCTCCAATTGTCCCTCATATCTCCTCCTCCAGGTCTGAAGATC
AGCGGCCGGCCGCTTGCTGTGCGGTGGTCTTACTTTTGTTTTGCTCTTCCTCTATCTTGTCTAAAGCTTC
CTTGGTGTCTTTTATCTCTATCCTTTGATGCACACAATAGAGGGTTGCTACTGTATTATATAATGATCTA
AGTTCTTCTGATCCTGTCTGAAGGGATGGTTGTAGCTGTCCCAGTATTTGTCTACAGCCTTCTGATGTTT
CTAACAGGCCAGGATTAACTGCGAATCGTTCTAGCTCCCTGCTTGCCCATACTATATGTTTTAATTTATA
TTTTTTCTTTCCCCCTGGCCTTAACCGAATTTTTTCCCATCGCGATCTAATTCTCCCCCGCTTAATACTG
ACGCTCTCGCACCCATCTCTCTCCTTCTAGCCTCCGCTAGTCAAAATTTTTGGCGTACTCACCAGTCGCC
GCCCCTCGCCTCTTGCCGTGCGCGCTTCAGCAAGCCGAGTCCTGCGTCGAGAGAGCTCCTCTGGTTTCCC
TTTCGCTTTCAAGTCCCTGTTCGGGCGCCACTGCTAGAGATTTTCCACACTGACTAAAAGGGTCTGAGGG
ATCTCTAGTTACCAGAGTCACACAACAGACGGGCACACACTACTTGAAGCACTCAAGGCAAGCTTTATTG
AGGCTTAAGCAGTGGGTTCCCTAGTTAGCCAGAGAGCTCCCAGGCTCAGATCTGGTCTAACCAGAGAGAC
CCAGTACAGGCAAAACGCGCTGCTTATATAGACCTCCCACCGTACACGCCTACCGCCCATTTGCGTCAAT
GGGGCGGAGTTGTTACGACATTTTGGAAAGTCCCGTTGATTTTGGTGCCAAAACAAACTCCCATTGACGT
CAATGGGGTGGAGACTTGGAAATCCCCGTGAGTCAAACCGCTATCCACGCCCATTGATGTACTGCCAAAA
CCGCATCACCATGGTAATAGCGATGACTAATACGTAGATGTACTGCCAAGTAGGAAAGTCCCATAAGGTC
ATGTACTGGGCATAATGCCAGGCGGGCCATTTACCGTCATTGACGTCAATAGGGGGCGTACTTGGCATAT
GATACACTTGATGTACTGCCAAGTGGGCAGTTTACCGTAAATACTCCACCCATTGACGTCAATGGAAAGT
CCCTATTGGCGTTACTATGGGAACATACGTCATTATTGACGTCAATGGGCGGGGGTCGTTGGGCGGTCAG
CCAGGCGGGCCATTTACCGTAAGTTATGTAACGCGGAACTCCATATATGGGCTATGAACTAATGACCCCG
TAATTGATTACTATTAATAACTAGTCAATAATCAATGTCAACGCGTATATCTGGCCCGTACATCGCGAAG
CAGCGCAAAACGCCTAACCCTAAGCAGATTCTTCATGCAATTGTCGGTCAAGCCTTGCCTTGTTGTAGCT
TAAATTTTGCTCGCGCACTACTCAGCGACCTCCAACACACAAGCAGGGAGCAGATACTGGCTTAACTATG
CGGCATCAGAGCAGATTGTACTGAGAGTGCACCATAGGGGATCGGGAGATCTCCCGATCCGTCGACGTCA
GGTGGCACTTTTCGGGGAAATGTGCGCGGAACCCCTATTTGTTTATTTTTCTAAATACATTCAAATATGT
ATCCGCTCATGAGACAATAACCCTGATAAATGCTTCAATAATATTGAAAAAGGAAGAGTATGAGTATTCA
ACATTTCCGTGTCGCCCTTATTCCCTTTTTTGCGGCATTTTGCCTTCCTGTTTTTGCTCACCCAGAAACG
CTGGTGAAAGTAAAAGATGCTGAAGATCAGTTGGGTGCACGAGTGGGTTACATCGAACTGGATCTCAACA
GCGGTAAGATCCTTGAGAGTTTTCGCCCCGAAGAACGTTTTCCAATGATGAGCACTTTTAAAGTTCTGCT
ATGTGGCGCGGTATTATCCCGTATTGACGCCGGGCAAGAGCAACTCGGTCGCCGCATACACTATTCTCAG
AATGACTTGGTTGAGTACTCACCAGTCACAGAAAAGCATCTTACGGATGGCATGACAGTAAGAGAATTAT
GCAGTGCTGCCATAACCATGAGTGATAACACTGCGGCCAACTTACTTCTGACAACGATCGGAGGACCGAA
GGAGCTAACCGCTTTTTTGCACAACATGGGGGATCATGTAACTCGCCTTGATCGTTGGGAACCGGAGCTG
AATGAAGCCATACCAAACGACGAGCGTGACACCACGATGCCTGTAGCAATGGCAACAACGTTGCGCAAAC
TATTAACTGGCGAACTACTTACTCTAGCTTCCCGGCAACAATTAATAGACTGGATGGAGGCGGATAAAGT
TGCAGGACCACTTCTGCGCTCGGCCCTTCCGGCTGGCTGGTTTATTGCTGATAAATCTGGAGCCGGTGAG
CGTGGGTCTCGCGGTATCATTGCAGCACTGGGGCCAGATGGTAAGCCCTCCCGTATCGTAGTTATCTACA
CGACGGGGAGTCAGGCAACTATGGATGAACGAAATAGACAGATCGCTGAGATAGGTGCCTCACTGATTAA
GCATTGGTAACTGTCAGACCAAGTTTACTCATATATACTTTAGATTGATTTAAAACTTCATTTTTAATTT
AAAAGGATCTAGGTGAAGATCCTTTTTGATAATCTCATGACCAAAATCCCTTAACGTGAGTTTTCGTTCC
ACTGAGCGTCAGACCCCGTAGAAAAGATCAAAGGATCTTCTTGAGATCCTTTTTTTCTGCGCGTAATCTG
CTGCTTGCAAACAAAAAAACCACCGCTACCAGCGGTGGTTTGTTTGCCGGATCAAGAGCTACCAACTCTT
TTTCCGAAGGTAACTGGCTTCAGCAGAGCGCAGATACCAAATACTGTTCTTCTAGTGTAGCCGTAGTTAG
GCCACCACTTCAAGAACTCTGTAGCACCGCCTACATACCTCGCTCTGCTAATCCTGTTACCAGTGGCTGC
TGCCAGTGGCGATAAGTCGTGTCTTACCGGGTTGGACTCAAGACGATAGTTACCGGATAAGGCGCAGCGG
TCGGGCTGAACGGGGGGTTCGTGCACACAGCCCAGCTTGGAGCGAACGACCTACACCGAACTGAGATACC
TACAGCGTGAGCTATGAGAAAGCGCCACGCTTCCCGAAGGGAGAAAGGCGGACAGGTATCCGGTAAGCGG
CAGGGTCGGAACAGGAGAGCGCACGAGGGAGCTTCCAGGGGGAAACGCCTGGTATCTTTATAGTCCTGTC
GGGTTTCGCCACCTCTGACTTGAGCGTCGATTTTTGTGATGCTCGTCAGGGGGGCGGAGCCTATGGAAAA
ACGCCAGCAACGCGGCCTTTTTACGGTTCCTGGCCTTTTGCTGGCCTTTTGCTCACATGCTGCTAGAGAT
TTTCCACACTGACTAAAAGGGTCTGAGGGATCTCTAGTTACCAGAGTCACACAACAGACGGGCACACACT
ACTTGAAGCACTCAAGGCAAGCTTTATTGAGGCTTAAGCAGTGGGTTCCCTAGTTAGCCAGAGAGCTCCC
AGGCTCAGATCTGGTCTAACCAGAGAGACCCAGTACAGTCCGGATGCAGCTCTCGGGCCATGTGATGAAA
TGCTAGGCGGCTGTCAAACCTCCACTCTAATACTTCTCTCTCCGGGTCATCCATCCCATGCAGGCTCACA
GGGTGTAACAAGCGGGTGTTCTCTCCTTCATTGGCTTCTTCTACCTTCTCTTGCTCAACTGGTACTAGCT
TGTAGCACCATCCAAAGGTCAGTGGATATCTGATCCCTGGCCCTGGTGTGTAGTTCTGCCAATCAGGGAA
GTAGCCTTGTGTGTGGTAGATCCACAGATCAAGGATATCTTGTCTTCGTTGGGAGTGAATTAGCCCTTCC
AGTCCCCCCTTTTCTTTTAAAAAGTGGCTAAGATCTACAGCTGCCTTGTAAGTCATTGGTCTTAAAGGTA
CCTGAGGTGTGACTGGAAAACCCACCTCCTCCTCCTCTTGTGCTTCTAGCCAGGCACAATCAGCATTGGT
AGCTGCTGTATTGCTACTTGTGATTGCTCCATGTTTTTCTAGGTCTCGATCGAGGTCGACGGTATCGATG
CGGGGAGGCGGCCCAAAGGGAGATCCGACTCGTCTGAGGGCGAAGGCGAAGACGCGGAAGAGGCCGCAGA
GCCGGCAGCAGGCCGCGGGAAGGAAGGTCCGCTGGATTGAGGGCCGAAGGGACGTAGCAGAAGGACGTCC
CGCGCAGAATCCAGGTGGCAACACAGGCGAGCAGCCAAGGAAAGGACGATGATTTCCCCGACAACACCAC
GGAATTGTCAGTGCCCAACAGCCGAGCCCCTGTCCAGCAGCGGGCAAGGCAGGCGGCGATGAGTTCCGCC
GTGGCAATAGGGAGGGGGAAAGCGAAAGTCCCGGAAAGGAGCTGACAGGTGGTGGCAATGCCCCAACCAG
TGGGGGTTGCGTCAGCAAACACAGTGCACACCACGCCACGTTGCCTGACAACGGGCCACAACTCCTCATA
AAGAGACAGCAACCAGGATTTATACAAGGAGGAGAAAATGAAAGCCATACGGGAAGCAATAGCATGATAC
AAAGGCATTAAAGCAGCGTATCCACATAGCGTAAAAGGAGCAACATAGTTAAGAATACCAGTCAATCTTT
CACAAATTTTGTAATCCAGAGGTTGATTATCGATAAGCTTGATATCGAATTGTACCTAGTGGAACCGGAA
CCCTTAAACATGTTAGGTCCCTCGACTTAATTAACTATACCTTTCTCTTCTTTTTTGGATCAGCTCCCTT
GTACAGCTCGTCCATGCCGCCGGTGGAGTGGCGGCCCTCGGCGCGTTCGTACTGTTCCACGATGGTGTAG
TCCTCGTTGTGGGAGGTGATGTCCAACTTGATGTTGACGTTGTAGGCGCCGGGCAGCTGCACGGGCTTCT
TGGCCTTGTAGGTGGTCTTGACCTCAGCGTCGTAGTGGCCGCCGTCCTTCAGCTTCAGCCTCTGCTTGAT
CTCGCCCTTCAGGGCGCCGTCCTCGGGGTACATCCGCTCGGAGGAGGCCTCCCAGCCCATGGTCTTCTTC
TGCATTACGGGGCCGTCGGAGGGGAAGTTGGTGCCGCGCAGCTTCACCTTGTAGATGAACTCGCCGTCCT
GCAGGGAGGAGTCCTGGGTCACGGTCACCACGCCGCCGTCCTCGAAGTTCATCACGCGCTCCCACTTGAA
GCCCTCGGGGAAGGACAGCTTCAAGTAGTCGGGGATGTCGGCGGGGTGCTTCACGTAGGCCTTGGAGCCG
TACATGAACTGAGGGGACAGGATGTCCCAGGCGAAGGGCAGGGGGCCACCCTTGGTCACCTTCAGCTTGG
CGGTCTGGGTGCCCTCGTAGGGGCGGCCCTCGCCCTCGCCCTCGATCTCGAACTCGTGGCCGTTCACGGA
GCCCTCCATGTGCACCTTGAAGCGCATGAACTCCTTGATGATGGCCATGTTATCCTCCTCGCCCTTGCTC
ACCATGGTGGCGACCGGTGGGCCAGGATTCTCCTCGACGTCACCGCATGTTAGCAGACTTCCTCTGCCCT
CTCCCGATCCGGCACCGGGCTTGCGGGTCATGCACCAGGTGCGCGGTCCTTCGGGCACCTCGACGTCGGC
GGTGACGGTGAAGCCGAGCCGCTCGTAGAAGGGGAGGTTGCGGGGCGCGGAGGTCTCCAGGAAGGCGGGC
ACCCCGGCGCGCTCGGCCGCCTCCACTCCGGGGAGCACGACGGCGCTGCCCAGACCCTTGCCCTGGTGGT
CGGGCGAGACGCCGACGGTGGCCAGGAACCACGCGGGCTCCTTGGGCCGGTGCGGCGCCAGGAGGCCTTC
CATCTGTTGCTGCGCGGCCAGCCGGGAACCGCTCAACTCGGCCATGCGCGGGCCGATCTCGGCGAACACC
GCCCCCGCTTCGACGCTCTCCGGCGTGGTCCAGACCGCCACCGCGGCGCCGTCGTCCGCGACCCACACCT
TGCCGATGTCGAGCCCGACGCGCGTGAGGAAGAGTTCTTGCAGCTCGGTGACCCGCTCGATGTGGCGGTC
CGGGTCGACGGTGTGGCGCGTGGCGGGGTAGTCGGCGAACGCGGCGGCGAGGGTGCGTACGGCCCGGGGG
ACGTCGTCGCGGGTGGCGAGGCGCACCGTGGGCTTGTACTCGGTCATGGTGGGCTAGCTCACTGTTCTGG
CGGCAAACCCGTTGCGAAAAAGAACGTTCACGGCGACTACTGCACTTATATACGGTTCTCCCCCACCCTC
GGGAAAAAGGCGGAGCCAGTACACGACATCACTTTCCCAGTTTACCCCGCGCCACCTTCTCTAGGCACCG
GTTCAATTGCCGACCCCTCCCCCCAACTTCTCGGGGACTGTGGGCGATGTGCGCTCTGCCCACTGACGGG
CACATGCATGGCGGTAATACGGTTATCCACGCGTGACTGGAGTTCAGACGTGTGCTCTTCCGATCTAAAA
ATTGCTAGGACCGGCCTTAAAGCGTTTCAAACCCCGACCAGTTGGTAGGGGTTTACTTGGATCGCAGGTA
CATGTGCCGAGCCATCTCTCTTAGGCGCTTGCTGCTGCGCTGCGGCGCGCCTCACAACTCCTAGCTGTCA
CTCAAGGGAAGACGCTGGTGCTGGGGAAGTACCTGCGTCTGTTTCAAACCCCGACCAGTTGGTAGGGGTT
TACTTGCACGGTGTTTCGTCCTTTCCACAAGATATATAAAGCCAAGAAATCGAAATACTTTCAAGTTACG
GTAAGCATATGATAGTCCATTTTAAAACATAATTTTAAAACTGCAAACTACCCAAGAAATTATTACTTTC
TACGTCACGTATTTTGTACTAATATCTTTGTGTTTACAGTCAAATTAATTCTAATTATCTCTCTAACAGA
CCTTGTATCGTATATGCAAATATGAAGGAATCATGGGAAATAGGCCCTCTTCCTGCCCGACCGCTACCTA
GGGCTCATCACCGGCCTCTGGGGCAAGGTCAATGTGGCCGAATGTGGGGCCGAAGCCCTGGCCAGGCTGC
TGATCGTCTACCCCTGGACCCAGAGGTTCTTTGCGTCCTTTGGGAACCTCTCCAGCCCCACTGCCATCCT
TGGCAACCCCATGGTCCGCGCCCACGGCAAGAAAGTGCTCACCTCCTTTGGGGATGCTGTGCATGCAAAA
AAACCTTAGCCGCTAATAGGTGAGCGTTTCAAACCCCGACCAGTTGGTAGGGGTTTACTTGGATCGCAGG
TGGTTCCTGGCTTGCGTGCTGGGTGGCTCCTTCGGCTTTGGCGCGCCCCTTGGGCTCTGCACCTCTGCTG
TGTCAGGTGCCGGCACCAACAGCGCCAGTGACACCTGCGTCTGTTTCAAACCCCGACCAGTTGGTAGGGG
TTTACTTGCCAACAAGGTGGTTCTCCAAGGGATACTTATAGTCTCAAAACACACAATTACTTTACAGTTA
GGGTGAGTTTCCTTTTGTGCTGTTTATAACTTCGTATAATGTATGCTATACGAAGTTATAGAAATCCAAG
CCTATCATGTAAAATGTAGCTAGTATTAAAAAGAACAGATTATCTGTCTTTTATCGCACATTAAGCCTCT
ATAGTTACTAGGAAATATTATATGCAAATTAACCGGGGCAGGGGAGTAGCCGAGCTTCTCCCACAAGTCC
GTGCGAGGGGGCCGGCGCGGGCCTAGAGATGGCGCGTCGGATCTCTAGAGCGGGCCCGGTACTAACCAAA
CTGGATCTCTGCTGTCCCTGTAATAAACCCGAAAATTTTGAATTTTTGTAATTTGTTTTTGTAATTCTTT
AGTTTGTATGTCTGTTGCTATTATGTCTACTATTCTTTCCCCTGCACTGTACCCCCCAATCCCCCCTTTT
CTTTTAAAATTGTGGATGAATACTGCCATTTGTCTGCAGAATTGGCGCACGCAGTGCCGATCCGTTCACT
AATCGA
Features (pLannotate 1.2.2; 28 found; start..end, strand, type, name):
    460..693     -  misc_feature   RRE: The Rev response element (RRE) of HIV-1 allows for Rev-dependent mRNA export from the nucleus to the cytoplasm.
    868..1206    -  CDS            HIV-1 gag (fragment): gag protein from human immunodeficiency virus 1; gag
   1190..1315    -  misc_feature   HIV-1 Ψ: packaging signal of human immunodeficiency virus type 1
   1362..1542    -  LTR            5' LTR (truncated): truncated 5' long terminal repeat (LTR) from HIV-1
   1560..1759    -  promoter       CMV promoter: human cytomegalovirus (CMV) immediate early promoter
   1760..2139    -  enhancer       CMV enhancer: human cytomegalovirus immediate early enhancer
   2294..2346    +  misc_feature   bom (fragment): basis of mobility region from pBR322
   2405..2509    +  promoter       AmpR promoter: bla
   2510..3370    +  CDS            AmpR: β-lactamase; bla; confers resistance to ampicillin, carbenicillin, and related antibiotics
   3541..4129    +  rep_origin     ori: high-copy-number ColE1/pMB1/pBR322/pUC origin of replication
   4191..4371    -  LTR            5' LTR (truncated): truncated 5' long terminal repeat (LTR) from HIV-1
   4378..4878    -  CDS            nef (fragment): NEF_HV1LA - Experimental evidence at protein level: Swiss-Prot protein existence level 1. Extracellular Nef protein targets CD4(+) T-lymphocytes for apoptosis by interacting with CXCR4 surface receptors. From Human immunodeficiency virus type 1 group M subtype B (isolate Lai) (HIV-1).
   4880..4899    -  misc_feature   MCS (fragment): pBluescript multiple cloning site
   4900..5488    -  misc_feature   WPRE: woodchuck hepatitis virus posttranscriptional regulatory element
   5488..5511    -  misc_feature   MCS (fragment): pBluescript multiple cloning site
   5568..5588    -  CDS            SV40 NLS: nuclear localization signal of SV40 (simian virus 40) large T antigen
   5598..6305    -  CDS            mCherry: mCherry is a basic (constitutively fluorescent) red fluorescent protein published in 2004, derived from Discosoma sp.. It is reported to be a very rapidly-maturing monomer with low acid sensitivity.
   6381..6977    -  CDS            PuroR: puromycin N-acetyltransferase; pac from Streptomyces alboniger; confers resistance to puromycin
   6993..7201    -  promoter       EF-1α core promoter: core promoter for human elongation factor EF-1α
   7304..7339    -  misc_RNA       RfxCas13d DR36: 36-base direct repeat for an RfxCas13d pre-gRNA (Konermann et al., 2018)
   7461..7496    -  misc_RNA       RfxCas13d DR36: 36-base direct repeat for an RfxCas13d pre-gRNA (Konermann et al., 2018)
   7508..7749    -  promoter       U6 promoter: RNA polymerase III promoter for human U6 snRNA
   7774..7971    +  CDS            HBB (fragment): HBB_COTJA - Experimental evidence at protein level: Swiss-Prot protein existence level 1. Involved in oxygen transport from the lung to the various peripheral tissues. From Coturnix japonica (Japanese quail) (Coturnix coturnix japonica).
   8006..8041    -  misc_RNA       RfxCas13d DR36: 36-base direct repeat for an RfxCas13d pre-gRNA (Konermann et al., 2018)
   8163..8198    -  misc_RNA       RfxCas13d DR36: 36-base direct repeat for an RfxCas13d pre-gRNA (Konermann et al., 2018)
   8286..8319    -  protein_bind   loxP: Cre-mediated recombination occurs in the 8-bp core sequence (GCATACAT). Cre recombinase
   8572..8689    -  misc_feature   cPPT/CTS: central polypurine tract and central termination sequence of HIV-1
   8739..83      -  CDS            Rev (fragment) (across the origin): human immunodeficiency virus 1 (HIV-1) Rev protein; rev; enhances nuclear export of unspliced and incompletely spliced viral mRNAs
