[The description below was written by a language model from this plasmid's Addgene catalogue record and pLannotate feature annotations shown in this document.]
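Description:
783-Rx-Dual is an empty lentiviral cloning backbone for expressing two RfxCas13d guide RNAs, or guide arrays, from a single vector for combinatorial RNA knockdown in mammalian cells. It is built on a pBR322-type plasmid and is propagated in E. coli through a ColE1/pMB1-family origin with ampicillin selection (AmpR); a fragment of the pBR322 bom region is also present. The lentiviral portion has a CMV enhancer/promoter fused to a truncated HIV-1 5' LTR to drive genomic RNA production in packaging cells. This is followed by the Ψ packaging signal with a gag fragment, the RRE for Rev-dependent export, cPPT/CTS, a WPRE and a truncated 3' LTR. The annotated Rev and nef fragments appear to be residual HIV-1 sequence.

The payload consists of two RNA polymerase III guide cassettes. The catalogue entry states they are driven by mouse U6 and human U6 promoters. The feature table annotates only the human U6 promoter, but the first cassette sits where an unannotated mU6 would be expected. Each cassette carries a pair of 36-nt RfxCas13d direct repeats spaced about 120 bp apart, presumably flanking the site where spacers or arrays are inserted by restriction cloning. A short region between the cassettes, annotated by similarity as a β-globin fragment, is likely spacer sequence, and a single loxP site lies upstream whose purpose the record does not state. Downstream, an EF-1α core promoter drives puromycin resistance and an SV40 NLS-tagged mCherry, allowing drug selection and fluorescent tracking of transduced cells; the linker joining the two coding sequences is not annotated. Cas13d itself is not encoded and must be supplied separately. The vector was developed in the context of Cas13d-based genetic interaction mapping.
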