Addgene plasmid #228362: 783-Rx-Dual: Combinatorial RfxCas13d gRNA and array cloning backbone
Purpose: (Empty Backbone) mU6- and hU6-driven expression of dual RfxCas13d gRNAs and arrays for combinatorial RNA knockdown.
Depositing lab: Michael Boettcher. Depositing organization: Martin-Luther-Universitaet Halle-Wittenberg. Publication: Evaluation of Cas13d as a tool for genetic interaction mapping. El Kassem G, Hillmer J, Boettcher M. Nat Commun. 2025 Feb 14;16(1):1631. doi: 10.1038/s41467-025-56747-4. PubMed 39952934.
Backbone
  Vector backbone: pBR322
  Backbone size (bp): 8768
  Vector type: Mammalian Expression, Lentiviral, CRISPR ; RfxCas13d gRNA expression vector
  Promoter: mU6 and hU6
  Selectable markers: Puromycin ; mCherry
Growth in bacteria
  Bacterial resistance: Ampicillin, 100 μg/mL
  Growth temperature: 37°C
  Growth strain: NEB Stable
  Copy number: Unknown
Gene/Insert
  Cloning method: Restriction Enzyme
Terms and licenses: Academic/Nonprofit Terms; Industry Terms: Not Available to Industry
How to cite: 783-Rx-Dual: Combinatorial RfxCas13d gRNA and array cloning backbone was a gift from Michael Boettcher (Addgene plasmid # 228362 ; http://n2t.net/addgene:228362 ; RRID:Addgene_228362)
